>Addgene plasmid #65139 | pYTK032 | depositor full sequence | sequence record 110192 | Full Sequence
TCGGTCTCATATGGTTTCTAAAGGTGAAGAATTATTCACTGGTGTTGTCCCAATTTTGGTTGAATTAGAT
GGTGATGTTAATGGTCACAAATTTTCTGTCTCCGGTGAAGGTGAAGGTGATGCTACTTACGGTAAATTGA
CCTTAAAATTTATTTGTACTACTGGTAAATTGCCAGTTCCATGGCCAACCTTAGTCACTACTTTATCTTG
GGGTGTTCAATGTTTTGCAAGATACCCAGATCATATGAAACAACATGACTTTTTCAAGTCTGCCATGCCA
GAAGGTTATGTTCAAGAAAGAACTATTTTTTTCAAAGATGACGGTAACTACAAGACCAGAGCTGAAGTCA
AGTTTGAAGGTGATACCTTAGTTAATAGAATCGAATTAAAAGGTATTGATTTTAAAGAAGATGGTAACAT
TTTAGGTCACAAATTGGAATACAATTATTTCTCTGACAATGTTTACATCACTGCTGACAAACAAAAGAAT
GGTATCAAAGCTAACTTCAAAATTAGACACAACATTGAAGATGGTGGTGTTCAATTAGCTGACCATTATC
AACAAAATACTCCAATTGGTGATGGTCCAGTCTTGTTACCAGACAACCATTACTTATCCACTCAATCTAA
GTTATCCAAAGATCCAAACGAAAAGAGGGACCACATGGTCTTGTTAGAATTTGTTACTGCTGCTGGTATT
ACCTTGGGTATGGATGAATTGTACAAAGGATCCTGAGACCAGACCAATAAAAAACGCCCGGCGGCAACCG
AGCGTTCTGAACAAATCCAGATGGAGTTCTGAGGTCATTACTGGATCTATCAACAGGAGTCCAAGCGAGC
TCGATATCAAATTACGCCCCGCCCTGCCACTCATCGCAGTACTGTTGTAATTCATTAAGCATTCTGCCGA
CATGGAAGCCATCACAAACGGCATGATGAACCTGAATCGCCAGCGGCATCAGCACCTTGTCGCCTTGCGT
ATAATATTTGCCCATGGTGAAAACGGGGGCGAAGAAGTTGTCCATATTGGCCACGTTTAAATCAAAACTG
GTGAAACTCACCCAGGGATTGGCTGAAACGAAAAACATATTCTCAATAAACCCTTTAGGGAAATAGGCCA
GGTTTTCACCGTAACACGCCACATCTTGCGAATATATGTGTAGAAACTGCCGGAAATCGTCGTGGTATTC
ACTCCAGAGCGATGAAAACGTTTCAGTTTGCTCATGGAAAACGGTGTAACAAGGGTGAACACTATCCCAT
ATCACCAGCTCACCGTCTTTCATTGCCATACGAAATTCCGGATGAGCATTCATCAGGCGGGCAAGAATGT
GAATAAAGGCCGGATAAAACTTGTGCTTATTTTTCTTTACGGTCTTTAAAAAGGCCGTAATATCCAGCTG
AACGGTCTGGTTATAGGTACATTGAGCAACTGACTGAAATGCCTCAAAATGTTCTTTACGATGCCATTGG
GATATATCAACGGTGGTATATCCAGTGATTTTTTTCTCCATTTTAGCTTCCTTAGCTCCTGAAAATCTCG
ATAACTCAAAAAATACGCCCGGTAGTGATCTTATTTCATTATGGTGAAAGTTGGAACCTCTTACGTGCCC
GATCAATCATGACCAAAATCCCTTAACGTGAGTTTTCGTTCCACTGAGCGTCAGACCCCGTAGAAAAGAT
CAAAGGATCTTCTTGAGATCCTTTTTTTCTGCGCGTAATCTGCTGCTTGCAAACAAAAAAACCACCGCTA
CCAGCGGTGGTTTGTTTGCCGGATCAAGAGCTACCAACTCTTTTTCCGAAGGTAACTGGCTTCAGCAGAG
CGCAGATACCAAATACTGTTCTTCTAGTGTAGCCGTAGTTAGGCCACCACTTCAAGAACTCTGTAGCACC
GCCTACATACCTCGCTCTGCTAATCCTGTTACCAGTGGCTGCTGCCAGTGGCGATAAGTCGTGTCTTACC
GGGTTGGACTCAAGACGATAGTTACCGGATAAGGCGCAGCGGTCGGGCTGAACGGGGGGTTCGTGCACAC
AGCCCAGCTTGGAGCGAACGACCTACACCGAACTGAGATACCTACAGCGTGAGCTATGAGAAAGCGCCAC
GCTTCCCGAAGGGAGAAAGGCGGACAGGTATCCGGTAAGCGGCAGGGTCGGAACAGGAGAGCGCACGAGG
GAGCTTCCAGGGGGAAACGCCTGGTATCTTTATAGTCCTGTCGGGTTTCGCCACCTCTGACTTGAGCGTC
GATTTTTGTGATGCTCGTCAGGGGGGCGGAGCCTATGGAAAAACGCCAGCAACGCGGCCTTTTTACGGTT
CCTGGCCTTTTGCTGGCCTTTTGCTCACATGTTCTTTCCTGCGTTATCCCCTGATTCTGTGGATAACCGT
AG
Features (pLannotate 1.2.2; 5 found; start..end, strand, type, name):
     11..727     +  CDS            mTurquoise2: mTurquoise2 is a basic (constitutively fluorescent) cyan fluorescent protein published in 2012, derived from Aequorea victoria. It is reported to be a rapidly-maturing monomer with very low acid sensitivity.
    747..781     -  terminator     lambda t0 terminator: minimal transcription terminator from phage lambda (Scholtissek and Grosse, 1987)
    855..1511    -  CDS            cat: CAT_ECOLX - Experimental evidence at protein level: Swiss-Prot protein existence level 1. This enzyme is an effector of chloramphenicol resistance in bacteria. From Escherichia coli. This protein is used as a marker in many commonly used cloning vectors, such as pACYC184.
   1512..1609    -  promoter       cat promoter: promoter of the E. coli cat gene encoding chloramphenicol acetyltransferase
   1693..2281    +  rep_origin     ori: high-copy-number ColE1/pMB1/pBR322/pUC origin of replication
