[The description below was written by a language model from this plasmid's Addgene catalogue record and pLannotate feature annotations shown in this document.]
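Description:
pYTK032 is a small (about 2.4 kb) part-storage plasmid from the Dueber Yeast Toolkit (YTK), a modular, multipart assembly system for building yeast expression constructs. It is built on the toolkit's entry vector pYTK001 and is catalogued as a bacterial vector. It is maintained in E. coli through a high-copy ColE1/pUC-type origin of replication and selected with chloramphenicol. Resistance comes from a chloramphenicol acetyltransferase (cat) gene driven by its native promoter and followed by a minimal lambda t0 transcription terminator.

The payload is the coding sequence of mTurquoise2, a monomeric, rapidly maturing cyan fluorescent protein derived from Aequorea victoria GFP, with very low acid sensitivity. It is stored here as a "Type 3" part, the position in the YTK scheme that is generally reserved for coding sequences. The insert was cloned into the entry vector through BsmBI sites that were destroyed in the process. The feature table shows no promoter or terminator flanking the fluorescent protein gene, consistent with a part plasmid that is a sequence donor rather than an expression construct in its own right. No yeast origin or yeast selection marker is annotated either.

In use, the mTurquoise2 part would be combined with other toolkit part types, such as promoters and terminators, to assemble complete transcription units in which it serves as a cyan reporter. The record does not describe the specific overhangs or the enzyme used to release the part, and refers to the toolkit publication for those details.
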