Addgene plasmid #65139: pYTK032
Purpose: Encodes mTurquoise2 as a Type 3 part to be used in the Dueber YTK system
Depositing lab: John Dueber. Depositing organization: University of California, Berkeley. Publication: A Highly Characterized Yeast Toolkit for Modular, Multipart Assembly. Lee ME, DeLoache WC, Cervantes B, Dueber JE. ACS Synth Biol. 2015 Apr 14. 10.1021/sb500366v PubMed 25871405.
Backbone
  Vector backbone: pYTK001
  Vector type: Bacterial Expression
Growth in bacteria
  Bacterial resistance: Chloramphenicol, 25 μg/mL
  Growth temperature: 37°C
  Growth strain: DH10B
  Copy number: High Copy
Gene/Insert
  Gene/Insert name: mTurquoise2
  Species: Synthetic
  Cloning method: Restriction Enzyme; 5′ cloning site BsmBI (destroyed during cloning); 3′ cloning site BsmBI (destroyed during cloning)
Terms and licenses: Academic/Nonprofit Terms; Industry Terms: Not Available to Industry
Depositor comments: Type 3 parts are generally reserved for coding sequences in the Dueber YTK. For more information, please visit the supplemental information in PMID:25871405.
How to cite: pYTK032 was a gift from John Dueber (Addgene plasmid # 65139 ; http://n2t.net/addgene:65139 ; RRID:Addgene_65139)
