>Addgene plasmid #65139 | pYTK032 | addgene partial sequence | sequence record 112438 | CAT-F 5'-GTTTGTGATGGCTTCCATGTC-3'
CAGTACTGCGATGAGTGGCAGGGCGGGGCGTAATTTGATATCGAGCTCGCTTGGACTCCTGTTGATAGAT
CCAGTAATGACCTCAGAACTCCATCTGGATTTGTTCAGAACGCTCGGTTGCCGCCGGGCGTTTTTTATTG
GTCTGGTCTCAGGATCCTTTGTACAATTCATCCATACCCAAGGTAATACCAGCAGCAGTAACAAATTCTA
ACAAGACCATGTGGTCCCTCTTTTCGTTTGGATCTTTGGATAACTTAGATTGAGTGGATAAGTAATGGTT
GTCTGGTAACAAGACTGGACCATCACCAATTGGAGTATTTTGTTGATAATGGTCAGCTAATTGAACACCA
CCATCTTCAATGTTGTGTCTAATTTTGAAGTTAGCTTTGATACCATTCTTTTGTTTGTCAGCAGTGATGT
AAACATTGTCAGAGAAATAATTGTATTCCAATTTGTGACCTAAAATGTTACCATCTTCTTTAAAATCAAT
ACCTTTTAATTCGATTCTATTAACTAAGGTATCACCTTCAAACTTGACTTCAGCTCTGGTCTTGTAGTTA
CCGTCATCTTTGAAAAAAATAGTTCTTTCTTGAACATAACCTTCTGGCATGGCAGACTTGAAAAAGTCAT
GTTGTTTCATATGATCTGGGTATCTTGCAAAACATTGAACACCCCAAGATAAAGTAGTGACTAAGGTTGG
CCATGGAACTGGCAATTTACCAGTAGTACAAATAAATTTTAAGGTCAATTTACCGTAAGTAGCATCACCT
TCACCTTCACCGGAGACAGAAAATTTGTGACCATTAACATCACCATCTAATTCAACCAAAATTGGGACAA
CACCAGTGAATAATTCTTCACCTTTAGAAACCATATGAGACCGACTACGGTTATCCACAGAATCAGGGGA
TAACGCAGGAAAGAACATGTGAGCAAAAGGCCAGCAAAAGGCCAGGAACCGTAAAAAGGCCGCGTTGCTG
GCGTTTTTCCATAGGCTCCGCCCCC
