>Addgene plasmid #65139 | pYTK032 | addgene partial sequence | sequence record 218250 | pRS414-R 5'-CACCTCTGACTTGAGCGTCG-3'
GCCAGCAACGCGGCCTTTTTACGGTTCCTGGCCTTTTGCTGGCCTTTTGCTCACATGTTCTTTCCTGCGT
TATCCCCTGATTCTGTGGATAACCGTAGTCGGTCTCATATGGTTTCTAAAGGTGAAGAATTATTCACTGG
TGTTGTCCCAATTTTGGTTGAATTAGATGGTGATGTTAATGGTCACAAATTTTCTGTCTCCGGTGAAGGT
GAAGGTGATGCTACTTACGGTAAATTGACCTTAAAATTTATTTGTACTACTGGTAAATTGCCAGTTCCAT
GGCCAACCTTAGTCACTACTTTATCTTGGGGTGTTCAATGTTTTGCAAGATACCCAGATCATATGAAACA
ACATGACTTTTTCAAGTCTGCCATGCCAGAAGGTTATGTTCAAGAAAGAACTATTTTTTTCAAAGATGAC
GGTAACTACAAGACCAGAGCTGAAGTCAAGTTTGAAGGTGATACCTTAGTTAATAGAATCGAATTAAAAG
GTATTGATTTTAAAGAAGATGGTAACATTTTAGGTCACAAATTGGAATACAATTATTTCTCTGACAATGT
TTACATCACTGCTGACAAACAAAAGAATGGTATCAAAGCTAACTTCAAAATTAGACACAACATTGAAGAT
GGTGGTGTTCAATTAGCTGACCATTATCAACAAAATACTCCAATTGGTGATGGTCCAGTCTTGTTACCAG
ACA
